Addgene plasmid #231360: pAAV.BC(p1-10)-hDLXI56i-minBG-CI-EGFP-W3SL-BC(p1-10)
Purpose: Single stranded AAV genome with concatemerization-dependent barcodes, for tracking AAV concatemers via SpECTr. Also expresses EGFP from the minBG promoter with hDLXI56i enhancer.
Depositing lab: Viviana Gradinaru. Depositing organization: California Institute of Technology. Publication: Spatial genomics of AAV vectors reveals mechanism of transcriptional crosstalk that enables targeted delivery of large genetic cargo. Coughlin GM, Borsos M, Barcelona BH, Appling N, Mayfield AMH, Mackey ED, Eser RA, Jackson CR, Chen X, Kumar SR, Gradinaru V. Nat Biotechnol. 2025 Mar 20. doi: 10.1038/s41587-025-02565-4. PubMed 40113953.
Backbone
  Vector backbone: pAAV
  Vector type: AAV
Growth in bacteria
  Bacterial resistance: Ampicillin, 100 μg/mL
  Growth temperature: 30°C
  Growth strain: NEB Stable
  Copy number: High Copy
Gene/Insert
  Gene/Insert name: BC(p1-10)
  Species: Other
  Insert size (bp): 268
  Cloning method: Gibson Cloning
Terms and licenses: Academic/Nonprofit Terms; Industry Terms: Not Available to Industry
Depositor comments: Also contains an hDLXI56i-minBG-driven EGFP, with chimeric intron to increase expression
How to cite: pAAV.BC(p1-10)-hDLXI56i-minBG-CI-EGFP-W3SL-BC(p1-10) was a gift from Viviana Gradinaru (Addgene plasmid # 231360 ; http://n2t.net/addgene:231360 ; RRID:Addgene_231360)
