[The description below was written by a language model from this plasmid's Addgene catalogue record and pLannotate feature annotations shown in this document.]
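Description:
pAAV.BC(p1-10)-hDLXI56i-minBG-CI-EGFP-W3SL-BC(p1-10) is a 5,241 nt AAV transfer plasmid built on a pAAV backbone and designed to produce a single-stranded AAV genome. In bacteria it is maintained by a high-copy ColE1/pUC-type origin and selected through the AmpR β-lactamase gene with its own promoter. The backbone also carries an f1 phage origin and small remnants of the pBR322 bom and rop regions. Two AAV2 inverted terminal repeats flank the payload and define the segment that is replicated and packaged into AAV particles when the required helper functions are supplied.

Between the ITRs sits an EGFP expression cassette. According to the record, transcription comes from the minBG minimal promoter paired with the hDLXI56i enhancer, and a chimeric intron is included to increase expression. None of these upstream elements was picked up by the automated annotation, which leaves the region between the left ITR and EGFP unlabelled. Downstream of EGFP, the annotated WPRE and SV40 poly(A) fragments are consistent with W3SL, a compact element combining a shortened WPRE with polyadenylation signals to save packaging capacity.

The listed insert is BC(p1-10), a 268 bp barcode sequence introduced by Gibson cloning. The construct name places a copy at each end of the genome, which fits the unannotated gaps next to the ITRs. These barcodes are described as concatemerization-dependent, meaning that they report when AAV genomes have joined to one another. This allows AAV concatemers to be tracked with the SpECTr method, while EGFP fluorescence marks cells that express the vector.
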