Features (pLannotate 1.2.2; 14 found; start..end, strand, type, name):
    113..162     +  misc_feature   bom (fragment): basis of mobility region from pBR322
    163..618     -  rep_origin     f1 ori (sequence partly withheld): f1 bacteriophage origin of replication; arrow indicates direction of (+) strand synthesis
    637..688     +  misc_feature   bom (fragment): basis of mobility region from pBR322
    693..833     -  repeat_region  AAV2 ITR: inverted terminal repeat of adeno-associated virus serotype 2 inverted
   1766..2481    +  CDS            EGFP (fragment): the original enhanced GFP (Yang et al., 1996) mammalian codon-optimized
   2491..2648    +  misc_feature   WPRE (fragment): woodchuck hepatitis virus posttranscriptional regulatory element
   2654..2738    +  misc_feature   WPRE (fragment): woodchuck hepatitis virus posttranscriptional regulatory element
   2737..2780    -  polyA_signal   SV40 poly(A) signal (fragment): SV40 polyadenylation signal
   2784..2851    -  polyA_signal   SV40 poly(A) signal (fragment): SV40 polyadenylation signal
   3196..3336    +  repeat_region  AAV2 ITR: inverted terminal repeat of adeno-associated virus serotype 2 inverted
   3398..3986    -  rep_origin     ori: high-copy-number ColE1/pMB1/pBR322/pUC origin of replication
   4157..5017    -  CDS            AmpR: β-lactamase; bla; confers resistance to ampicillin, carbenicillin, and related antibiotics
   5018..5122    -  promoter       AmpR promoter: bla
   5217..11      +  CDS            rop (fragment) (across the origin): Rop protein, which maintains plasmids at low copy number; rop
>Addgene plasmid #231360 | pAAV.BC(p1-10)-hDLXI56i-minBG-CI-EGFP-W3SL-BC(p1-10) | addgene full sequence | sequence record 459858 | Addgene NGS Result
AAAACCTCTGACACATGCAGCTCCCGGAGACGGTCACAGCTTGTCTGTAAGCGGATGCCGGGAGCAGACA
AGCCCGTCAGGGCGCGTCAGCGGGTGTTGGCGGGTGTCGGGGCTGGCTTAACTATGCGGCATCAGAGCAG
ATTGTACTGAGAGTGCACCATAAAATTGTAAACGTTAATATTTTGTTAAAATTCGCGTTAAATTTTTGTT
AAATCAGCTCATTTTTTAACCAATAGACCGAAATCGGCAAAATCCCTTATAAATCAAAAGAATAGCCCGA
GATAGAGT
[37 nt withheld, positions 289-325]
AAAGAACGTGGACTCCAACGTCAAAGG
[141 nt withheld, positions 353-493]
G
[46 nt withheld, positions 495-540]
A
[95 nt withheld, positions 542-636]
TATGCGGTGTGAAATACCGCACAGATGCGTAAGGAGAAAATACCGCATCAGGCGCCCCTGCAGGCAGCTG
CGCGCTCGCTCGCTCACTGAGGCCGCCCGGGCAAAGCCCGGGCGTCGGGCGACCTTTGGTCGCCCGGCCT
CAGTGAGCGAGCGAGCGCGCAGAGAGGGAGTGGCCAACTCCATCACTAGGGGTTCCTGCTGACAGGAGGA
TTCTCTCATCACTGAAACAAAAGAAGCTGTTCCAATCCACGAACCCGAACCTGAATCACTTTCTTTGAAT
TTTTTGCGACTGGTGTTCAAGCTGAATTTAAGTTCCCGGTATTAGACAAATTCCTGGCCATGCCTTTTAT
TTTAGAATGACGACATTTCCGCCTTGTACCTTATTCTGGGTTGTTTCACAAGTGGGGTTATTACACCATG
TGATATGCCAACGTCAATTCTTGCTGTGTACCTGCATGGTAATGTGATGGGCCGCCTCGAGATAGGTACC
GAGCTCTATGCACTCACAGTGGTTTGGCATGCATCTGGTGAATTTTTTTTAACGAAAAATTAGTGTTGGT
TTCGATGTATGGTAGCATTCTCCCTAACGTAATTTGAATAATTCAGCAAAGCCCCACTACCAGCTGTACT
TCTGCAGCCTCTTCCATTCTTTTCAGCATTATAATTTTGGTTAATTTTCAATTTTAGGTCCTACGTCTCT
GCAATTTGTGTATGAATAACAGAATAATTTCCCTCTTTTGTTTCGCCTTTCCTGTTCCTGAATCTAAATA
AAGATGGCTTTTTAGTATTAAAAGTGGAAGAAAATTACAGGTAATTATCTTTGACGGTAAAAACGCTGTA
ATCAGCGGGCTACATGAAAAATTACTCTAATTATGGCTGCATTTAAGAGAATGGAAAAAAACCTTCTTGT
GGATAAAAACCTTAAATTGTCCCCAATGTCTGCTTCAAATTGGATGGCACTGCAGCTGGAGGCTTTGTTC
AGAATTGATCCTGGGGAGCTACGAACCCAAAGTTTCACAGTAGGGAGCTCGGGCTGGGCATAAAAGTCAG
GGCAGAGCCATCTATTGCTTACATTTGCTTCTGGGATCCAGATCTTTCGAAGCTAGCGCTAACCGGTGCC
ACCATGGCCGTGAGCAAGGGCGAGGAGCTGTTCACCGGGGTGGTGCCCATCCTGGTCGAGCTGGACGGCG
ACGTAAACGGCCACAAGTTCAGCGTGTCCGGCGAGGGCGAGGGCGATGCCACCTACGGCAAGCTGACCCT
GAAGTTCATCTGCACCACCGGCAAGCTGCCCGTGCCCTGGCCCACCCTCGTGACCACCCTGACCTACGGC
GTGCAGTGCTTCAGCCGCTACCCCGACCACATGAAGCAGCACGACTTCTTCAAGTCCGCCATGCCCGAAG
GCTACGTCCAGGAGCGCACCATCTTCTTCAAGGACGACGGCAACTACAAGACCCGCGCCGAGGTGAAGTT
CGAGGGCGACACCCTGGTGAACCGCATCGAGCTGAAGGGCATCGACTTCAAGGAGGACGGCAACATCCTG
GGGCACAAGCTGGAGTACAACTACAACAGCCACAACGTCTATATCATGGCCGACAAGCAGAAGAACGGCA
TCAAGGTGAACTTCAAGATCCGCCACAACATCGAGGACGGCAGCGTGCAGCTCGCCGACCACTACCAGCA
GAACACCCCCATCGGCGACGGCCCCGTGCTGCTGCCCGACAACCACTACCTGAGCACCCAGTCCGCCCTG
AGCAAAGACCCCAACGAGAAGCGCGATCACATGGTCCTGCTGGAGTTCGTGACCGCCGCCGGGATCACTC
TCGGCATGGACGAGCTGTACAAGTAGGAATTCATAATCAACCTCTGGATTACAAAATTTGTGAAAGATTG
ACTGGTATTCTTAACTATGTTGCTCCTTTTACGCTATGTGGATACGCTGCTTTAATGCCTTTGTATCATG
CTATTGCTTCCCGTATGGCTTTCATTTTCTCCTCCTTGTATAAATCCTGGTTAGTTCTTGCCACGGCGGA
ACTCATCGCCGCCTGCCTTGCCCGCTGCTGGACAGGGGCTCGGCTGTTGGGCACTGACAATTCCGTGGTG
TTTATTTGTGAAATTTGTGATGCTATTGCTTTATTTGTAACCATCTAGCTTTATTTGTGAAATTTGTGAT
GCTATTGCTTTATTTGTAACCATTATAAGCTGCAATAAACAAGTTAACAACAACAATTGCATTCATTTTA
TGTTTCAGGTTCAGGGGGAGATGTGGGAGGTTTTTTAAACAAGGTACCATCACATTACCATGCAGGTACA
CAGCAAGAATTGACGTTGGCATATCACATGGTGTAATAACCCCACTTGTGAAACAACCCAGAATAAGGTA
CAAGGCGGAAATGTCGTCATTCTAAAATAAAAGGCATGGCCAGGAATTTGTCTAATACCGGGAACTTAAA
TTCAGCTTGAACACCAGTCGCAAAAAATTCAAAGAAAGTGATTCAGGTTCGGGTTCGTGGATTGGAACAG
CTTCTTTTGTTTCAGTGATGAGAGAATCCTCCTGTCAGCAGGAACCCCTAGTGATGGAGTTGGCCACTCC
CTCTCTGCGCGCTCGCTCGCTCACTGAGGCCGGGCGACCAAAGGTCGCCCGACGCCCGGGCTTTGCCCGA
GCGGCCTCAGTGAGCGAGCGAGCGCGCAGCTGCCTGCAGGACATGTGAGCAAAAGGCCAGCAAAAGGCCA
GGAACCGTAAAAAGGCCGCGTTGCTGGCGTTTTTCCATAGGCTCCGCCCCCCTGACGAGCATCACAAAAA
TCGACGCTCAAGTCAGAGGTGGCGAAACCCGACAGGACTATAAAGATACCAGGCGTTTCCCCCTGGAAGC
TCCCTCGTGCGCTCTCCTGTTCCGACCCTGCCGCTTACCGGATACCTGTCCGCCTTTCTCCCTTCGGGAA
GCGTGGCGCTTTCTCATAGCTCACGCTGTAGGTATCTCAGTTCGGTGTAGGTCGTTCGCTCCAAGCTGGG
CTGTGTGCACGAACCCCCCGTTCAGCCCGACCGCTGCGCCTTATCCGGTAACTATCGTCTTGAGTCCAAC
CCGGTAAGACACGACTTATCGCCACTGGCAGCAGCCACTGGTAACAGGATTAGCAGAGCGAGGTATGTAG
GCGGTGCTACAGAGTTCTTGAAGTGGTGGCCTAACTACGGCTACACTAGAAGAACAGTATTTGGTATCTG
CGCTCTGCTGAAGCCAGTTACCTTCGGAAAAAGAGTTGGTAGCTCTTGATCCGGCAAACAAACCACCGCT
GGTAGCGGTGGTTTTTTTGTTTGCAAGCAGCAGATTACGCGCAGAAAAAAAGGATCTCAAGAAGATCCTT
TGATCTTTTCTACGGGGTCTGACGCTCAGTGGAACGAAAACTCACGTTAAGGGATTTTGGTCATGAGATT
ATCAAAAAGGATCTTCACCTAGATCCTTTTAAATTAAAAATGAAGTTTTAAATCAATCTAAAGTATATAT
GAGTAAACTTGGTCTGACAGTTACCAATGCTTAATCAGTGAGGCACCTATCTCAGCGATCTGTCTATTTC
GTTCATCCATAGTTGCCTGACTCCCCGTCGTGTAGATAACTACGATACGGGAGGGCTTACCATCTGGCCC
CAGTGCTGCAATGATACCGCGGCTTCCACGCTCACCGGCTCCAGATTTATCAGCAATAAACCAGCCAGCC
GGAAGGGCCGAGCGCAGAAGTGGTCCTGCAACTTTATCCGCCTCCATCCAGTCTATTAATTGTTGCCGGG
AAGCTAGAGTAAGTAGTTCGCCAGTTAATAGTTTGCGCAACGTTGTTGCCATTGCTACAGGCATCGTGGT
GTCACGCTCGTCGTTTGGTATGGCTTCATTCAGCTCCGGTTCCCAACGATCAAGGCGAGTTACATGATCC
CCCATGTTGTGCAAAAAAGCGGTTAGCTCCTTCGGTCCTCCGATCGTTGTCAGAAGTAAGTTGGCCGCAG
TGTTATCACTCATGGTTATGGCAGCACTGCATAATTCTCTTACTGTCATGCCATCCGTAAGATGCTTTTC
TGTGACTGGTGAGTACTCAACCAAGTCATTCTGAGAATAGTGTATGCGGCGACCGAGTTGCTCTTGCCCG
GCGTCAATACGGGATAATACCGCGCCACATAGCAGAACTTTAAAAGTGCTCATCATTGGAAAACGTTCTT
CGGGGCGAAAACTCTCAAGGATCTTACCGCTGTTGAGATCCAGTTCGATGTAACCCACTCGTGCACCCAA
CTGATCTTCAGCATCTTTTACTTTCACCAGCGTTTCTGGGTGAGCAAAAACAGGAAGGCAAAATGCCGCA
AAAAAGGGAATAAGGGCGACACGGAAATGTTGAATACTCATACTCTTCCTTTTTCAATATTATTGAAGCA
TTTATCAGGGTTATTGTCTCATGAGCGGATACATATTTGAATGTATTTAGAAAAATAAACAAATAGGGGT
TCCGCGCACATTTCCCCGAAAAGTGCCACCTGACGTCTAAGAAACCATTATTATCATGACATTAACCTAT
AAAAATAGGCGTATCACGAGGCCCTTTCGTCTCGCGCGTTTCGGTGATGACGGTG
